Addgene plasmid #47988: pAGM1299
Purpose: (Empty Backbone)
Depositing lab: Sylvestre Marillonnet. Depositing organization: Leibniz Institute of Plant Biochemistry (IPB). Publication: A modular cloning system for standardized assembly of multigene constructs. Weber E, Engler C, Gruetzner R, Werner S, Marillonnet S. PLoS One. 2011 Feb 18;6(2):e16765. doi: 10.1371/journal.pone.0016765. PubMed 21364738.
Backbone
  Vector backbone: pUC19-derived
  Backbone manufacturer: self-made
  Backbone size (bp): 2247
  Vector type: Unspecified
  Selectable markers: LacZ alpha
Growth in bacteria
  Bacterial resistance: Spectinomycin, 50 μg/mL
  Growth temperature: 37°C
  Growth strain: DH10B
  Copy number: High Copy
Gene/Insert
  Gene/Insert name: None
Terms and licenses: Academic/Nonprofit Terms; Industry Terms: Not Available to Industry
Depositor comments: level 0 cloning vector
How to cite: pAGM1299 was a gift from Sylvestre Marillonnet (Addgene plasmid # 47988 ; http://n2t.net/addgene:47988 ; RRID:Addgene_47988)
