[The description below was written by a language model from this plasmid's Addgene catalogue record and pLannotate feature annotations shown in this document.]
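Description:
pAGM1299 is an empty level 0 cloning vector from a modular cloning (MoClo) system for standardized assembly of multigene constructs. It is a small, self-made pUC19-derived plasmid for propagation in E. coli; the sequence record is 2,845 nt, while the catalogue lists the backbone as 2,247 bp, a difference roughly consistent with the lacZα cassette being counted separately, although the record does not say so. Replication relies on the high-copy ColE1/pUC-type origin. Selection is by spectinomycin, conferred by an aadA aminoglycoside adenylyltransferase gene that sits downstream of an annotated bla (AmpR) promoter. Short fragments annotated as an integrase, a gentamicin acetyltransferase and lacI, plus a partial bom region, appear to be non-functional remnants carried along with the resistance cassette and the pUC-derived segments.

The plasmid carries no insert. In its place is a lacZα selection cassette consisting of a CAP binding site, lac promoter, lac operator, a pUC18/19-type multiple cloning site and a lacZα fragment. This lets colonies be screened by blue/white colour in an α-complementing host: the parental vector gives blue colonies, and replacement of the cassette by a cloned part gives white ones. In modular cloning systems of this kind, level 0 vectors hold individual basic parts such as promoters, coding sequences or terminators, which are later released and combined into transcription units and then multigene constructs. The type IIS restriction sites and fusion overhangs that would define which class of part this particular vector accepts are not annotated in the feature table and are not stated in the record.
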