Features (pLannotate 1.2.2; 12 found; start..end, strand, type, name):
    110..214     +  promoter       AmpR promoter: bla
    205..285     -  CDS            int (fragment): INT2_ECOLX - Protein inferred from homology: Swiss-Prot protein existence level 3. Putative integrase believed to be involved in the insertion of antibiotic resistance genes into plasmids and transposons. From Escherichia coli.
    371..427     +  CDS            GmR (fragment): gentamycin acetyltransferase; aacC1; confers resistance to gentamycin
    434..1222    +  CDS            aadA: S3AD_ECOLX - Experimental evidence at protein level: Swiss-Prot protein existence level 1. Mediates bacterial resistance to the antibiotics streptomycin and spectinomycin. From Escherichia coli.
   1396..1984    +  rep_origin     ori: high-copy-number ColE1/pMB1/pBR322/pUC origin of replication
   2167..2283    +  CDS            lacI (fragment): LACI_ECOLI - Experimental evidence at protein level: Swiss-Prot protein existence level 1. Repressor of the lactose operon. Binds allolactose as an inducer. From Escherichia coli (strain K12).
   2299..2320    +  protein_bind   CAP binding site: CAP binding activates transcription in the presence of cAMP. E. coli catabolite activator protein
   2335..2365    +  promoter       lac promoter: promoter for the E. coli lac operon
   2373..2389    +  protein_bind   lac operator: The lac repressor binds to the lac operator to inhibit transcription in E. coli. This inhibition can be relieved by adding lactose or isopropyl-β-D-thiogalactopyranoside (IPTG). lac repressor encoded by lacI
   2426..2482    -  misc_feature   MCS: pUC18/19 multiple cloning site
   2479..2636    +  CDS            lacZα (fragment): LacZα fragment of β-galactosidase; lacZ fragment
   2642..2741    -  misc_feature   bom (fragment): basis of mobility region from pBR322
>Addgene plasmid #47988 | pAGM1299 | depositor full sequence | sequence record 68988 | Full Sequence
GTGGCTCTTCAGTGGACGAAAGGGCCTCGTGATACGCCTATTTTTATAGGTTAATGTCATGATAATAATG
GTTTCTTAGACGTCAGGTGGCACTTTTCGGGGAAATGTGCGCGGAACCCCTATTTGTTTATTTTTCTAAA
TACATTCAAATATGTATCCGCTCATGAGACAATAACCCTGATAAATGCTTCAATAATATTGAAAAAGGAA
GAGTATGCGCTCACGCAACTGGTCCAGAACCTTGACCGAACGCAGCGGTGGTAACGGCGCAGTGGCGGTT
TTCATGGCTTGTTATGACTGTTTTTTTGGGGTACAGTCTATGCCTCGGGCATCCAAGCAGCAAGCGCGTT
ACGCCGTGGGTCGATGTTTGATGTTATGGAGCAGCAACGATGTTACGCAGCAGGGCAGTCGCCCTAAAAC
AAAGTTAAACATCATGAGGGAAGCGGTGATCGCCGAAGTATCGACTCAACTATCAGAGGTAGTTGGCGTC
ATCGAGCGCCATCTCGAACCGACGTTGCTGGCCGTACATTTGTACGGCTCCGCAGTGGATGGCGGCCTGA
AGCCACACAGCGATATTGATTTGCTGGTTACGGTGACCGTAAGGCTTGATGAAACAACGCGGCGAGCTTT
GATCAACGACCTTTTGGAAACTTCGGCTTCCCCTGGAGAGAGCGAGATTCTCCGCGCTGTAGAAGTCACC
ATTGTTGTGCACGACGACATCATTCCGTGGCGTTATCCAGCTAAGCGCGAACTGCAATTTGGAGAATGGC
AGCGCAATGACATTCTTGCAGGTATCTTCGAGCCAGCCACGATCGACATTGATCTGGCTATCTTGCTGAC
AAAAGCAAGAGAACATAGCGTTGCCTTGGTAGGTCCAGCGGCGGAGGAACTCTTTGATCCGGTTCCTGAA
CAGGATCTATTTGAGGCGCTAAATGAAACCTTAACGCTATGGAACTCGCCGCCCGACTGGGCTGGCGATG
AGCGAAATGTAGTGCTTACGTTGTCCCGCATTTGGTACAGCGCAGTAACCGGCAAAATCGCGCCGAAGGA
TGTCGCTGCCGACTGGGCAATGGAGCGCCTGCCGGCCCAGTATCAGCCCGTCATACTTGAAGCTAGACAG
GCTTATCTTGGACAAGAAGAAGATCGCTTGGCCTCGCGCGCAGATCAGTTGGAAGAATTTGTCCATTACG
TAAAAGGCGAGATCACCAAGGTAGTCGGCAAATAACTGTCAGACCAAGTTTACTCATATATACTTTAGAT
TGATTTAAAACTTCATTTTTAATTTAAAAGGATCTAGGTGAAGATCCTTTTTGATAATCTCATGACCAAA
ATCCCTTAACGTGAGTTTTCGTTCCACTGAGCGTCAGACCCCGTAGAAAAGATCAAAGGATCTTCTTGAG
ATCCTTTTTTTCTGCGCGTAATCTGCTGCTTGCAAACAAAAAAACCACCGCTACCAGCGGTGGTTTGTTT
GCCGGATCAAGAGCTACCAACTCTTTTTCCGAAGGTAACTGGCTTCAGCAGAGCGCAGATACCAAATACT
GTCCTTCTAGTGTAGCCGTAGTTAGGCCACCACTTCAAGAACTCTGTAGCACCGCCTACATACCTCGCTC
TGCTAATCCTGTTACCAGTGGCTGCTGCCAGTGGCGATAAGTCGTGTCTTACCGGGTTGGACTCAAGACG
ATAGTTACCGGATAAGGCGCAGCGGTCGGGCTGAACGGGGGGTTCGTGCACACAGCCCAGCTTGGAGCGA
ACGACCTACACCGAACTGAGATACCTACAGCGTGAGCTATGAGAAAGCGCCACGCTTCCCGAAGGGAGAA
AGGCGGACAGGTATCCGGTAAGCGGCAGGGTCGGAACAGGAGAGCGCACGAGGGAGCTTCCAGGGGGAAA
CGCCTGGTATCTTTATAGTCCTGTCGGGTTTCGCCACCTCTGACTTGAGCGTCGATTTTTGTGATGCTCG
TCAGGGGGGCGGAGCCTATGGAAAAACGCCAGCAACGCGGCCTTTTTACGGTTCCTGGCCTTTTGCTGGC
CTTTTGCTCACATGTTCTTTCCTGCGTTATCCCCTGATTCTGTGGATAACCGTATTACCGCCTTTGAGTG
AGCTGATACCGCTCGCCGCAGCCGAACGACCGAGCGCAGCGAGTCAGTGAGCGAGGAAGCGGAAGAGCGC
CCAATACGCAAACCGCCTCTCCCCGCGCGTTGGCCGATTCATTAATCACTCTGTGGTCTCAAGGTTTGTC
TTCGCAGCTGGCACGACAGGTTTCCCGACTGGAAAGCGGGCAGTGAGCGCAACGCAATTAATGTGAGTTA
GCTCACTCATTAGGCACCCCAGGCTTTACACTTTATGCTTCCGGCTCGTATGTTGTGTGGAATTGTGAGC
GGATAACAATTTCACACAGGAAACAGCTATGACCATGATTACGCCAAGCTTGCATGCCTGCAGGTCGACT
CTAGAGGATCCCCGGGTACCGAGCTCGAATTCACTGGCCGTCGTTTTACAACGTCGTGACTGGGAAAACC
CTGGCGTTACCCAACTTAATCGCCTTGCAGCACATCCCCCTTTCGCCAGCTGGCGTAATAGCGAAGAGGC
CCGCACCGATCGCCCTTCCCAACAGTTGCGCAGCCTGAATGGCGAATGGCGCCTGATGCGGTATTTTCTC
CTTACGCATCTGTGCGGTATTTCACACCGCATATGGTGCACTCTCAGTACAATCTGCTCTGATGCCGCAT
AGTTAAGCCAGCCCCGACACCCGCCAACACCCGCTGACGCGCCCTGACGGGCTTGTCTGCTCCCGGCATC
CGCTTACAGACAAGCTGTGACGAAGACAATTCGTGAGACCACGAA
