>Addgene plasmid #47988 | pAGM1299 | addgene partial sequence | sequence record 71127 | MoCloF 5'-agcgaggaagcggaagagcg-3'
CGCCTCTCCCCGCGCGTTGGCCGATTCATTAATCACTCTGTGGTCTCAAGGTTTGTCTTCGCAGCTGGCA
CGACAGGTTTCCCGACTGGAAAGCGGGCAGTGAGCGCAACGCAATTAATGTGAGTTAGCTCACTCATTAG
GCACCCCAGGCTTTACACTTTATGCTTCCGGCTCGTATGTTGTGTGGAATTGTGAGCGGATAACAATTTC
ACACAGGAAACAGCTATGACCATGATTACGCCAAGCTTGCATGCCTGCAGGTCGACTCTAGAGGATCCCC
GGGTACCGAGCTCGAATTCACTGGCCGTCGTTTTACAACGTCGTGACTGGGAAAACCCTGGCGTTACCCA
ACTTAATCGCCTTGCAGCACATCCCCCTTTCGCCAGCTGGCGTAATAGCGAAGAGGCCCGCACCGATCGC
CCTTCCCAACAGTTGCGCAGCCTGAATGGCGAATGGCGCCTGATGCGGTATTTTCTCCTTACGCATCTGT
GCGGTATTTCACACCGCATATGGTGCACTCTCAGTACAATCTGCTCTGATGCCGCATAGTTAAGCCAGCC
CCGACACCCGCCAACACCCGCTGACGCGCCCTGACGGGCTTGTCTGCTCCCGGCATCCGCTTACAGACAA
GCTGTGACGAAGACAATTCGTGAGACCACGAAGTGGCTCTTCAGTGGACGAAAGGGCCTCGTGATACGCC
TATTTTTATAGGTTAATGTCATGATAATAATGGTTTCTTAGACGTCAGGTGGCACTTTTCGGGGAAATGT
GCGCGGAACCCCTATTTGTTTATTTTTCTAAATACATTCAAATATGTATCCGCTCATGAGACAATAACCC
TGATAAATGCTTCAATAATATTGAAAAAGGAAGAGTATGCGCTCACGCAACTGGTCCAGAACCTTGACCG
AACGCAGCGGTGGTAACGGCGCAGTGGCGGTTTTCATGGCTTGTTATGACTGTTTTTTTGGGGTACAGTC
TATGCCTCGGGCATCCAAGCAGCAAGCGCGTTACGCCGTGGGTCGATGTTTGATGTTATGGAGCAGCAAC
GATGTTACGCAGCAGGGCAGTCGCCCTAAAACAAAGT
